>Addgene plasmid #207470 | FUGW-VGLUT1-pHluorin | addgene full sequence | sequence record 410343 | Addgene NGS Result
GTCGACGGATCGGGAGATCTCCCGATCCCCTATGGTGCACTCTCAGTACAATCTGCTCTGATGCCGCATA
GTTAAGCCAGTATCTGCTCCCTGCTTGTGTGTTGGAGGTCGCTGAGTAGTGCGCGAGCAAAATTTAAGCT
ACAACAAGGCAAGGCTTGACCGACAATTGCATGAAGAATCTGCTTAGGGTTAGGCGTTTTGCGCTGCTTC
GCGATGTACGGGCCAGATATACGCGTTGACATTGATTATTGACTAGTTATTAATAGTAATCAATTACGGG
GTCATTAGTTCATAGCCCATATATGGAGTTCCGCGTTACATAACTTACGGTAAATGGCCCGCCTGGCTGA
CCGCCCAACGACCCCCGCCCATTGACGTCAATAATGACGTATGTTCCCATAGTAACGCCAATAGGGACTT
TCCATTGACGTCAATGGGTGGAGTATTTACGGTAAACTGCCCACTTGGCAGTACATCAAGTGTATCATAT
GCCAAGTACGCCCCCTATTGACGTCAATGACGGTAAATGGCCCGCCTGGCATTATGCCCAGTACATGACC
TTATGGGACTTTCCTACTTGGCAGTACATCTACGTATTAGTCATCGCTATTACCATGGTGATGCGGTTTT
GGCAGTACATCAATGGGCGTGGATAGCGGTTTGACTCACGGGGATTTCCAAGTCTCCACCCCATTGACGT
CAATGGGAGTTTGTTTTGGCACCAAAATCAACGGGACTTTCCAAAATGTCGTAACAACTCCGCCCCATTG
ACGCAAATGGGCGGTAGGCGTGTACGGTGGGAGGTCTATATAAGCAGCGCGTTTTGCCTGTACTGGGTCT
CTCTGGTTAGACCAGATCTGAGCCTGGGAGCTCTCTGGCTAACTAGGGAACCCACTGCTTAAGCCTCAAT
AAAGCTTGCCTTGAGTGCTTCAAGTAGTGTGTGCCCGTCTGTTGTGTGACTCTGGTAACTAGAGATCCCT
CAGACCCTTTTAGTCAGTGTGGAAAATCTCTAGCAGTGGCGCCCGAACAGGGACTTGAAAGCGAAAGGGA
AACCAGAGGAGCTCTCTCGACGCAGGACTCGGCTTGCTGAAGCGCGCACGGCAAGAGGCGAGGGGCGGCG
ACTGGTGAGTACGCCAAAAATTTTGACTAGCGGAGGCTAGAAGGAGAGAGATGGGTGCGAGAGCGTCAGT
ATTAAGCGGGGGAGAATTAGATCGCGATGGGAAAAAATTCGGTTAAGGCCAGGGGGAAAGAAAAAATATA
AATTAAAACATATAGTATGGGCAAGCAGGGAGCTAGAACGATTCGCAGTTAATCCTGGCCTGTTAGAAAC
ATCAGAAGGCTGTAGACAAATACTGGGACAGCTACAACCATCCCTTCAGACAGGATCAGAAGAACTTAGA
TCATTATATAATACAGTAGCAACCCTCTATTGTGTGCATCAAAGGATAGAGATAAAAGACACCAAGGAAG
CTTTAGACAAGATAGAGGAAGAGCAAAACAAAAGTAAGACCACCGCACAGCAAGCGGCCGCTGATCTTCA
GACCTGGAGGAGGAGATATGAGGGACAATTGGAGAAGTGAATTATATAAATATAAAGTAGTAAAAATTGA
ACCATTAGGAGTAGCACCCACCAAGGCAAAGAGAAGAGTGGTGCAGAGAGAAAAAAGAGCAGTGGGAATA
GGAGCTTTGTTCCTTGGGTTCTTGGGAGCAGCAGGAAGCACTATGGGCGCAGCGTCAATGACGCTGACGG
TACAGGCCAGACAATTATTGTCTGGTATAGTGCAGCAGCAGAACAATTTGCTGAGGGCTATTGAGGCGCA
ACAGCATCTGTTGCAACTCACAGTCTGGGGCATCAAGCAGCTCCAGGCAAGAATCCTGGCTGTGGAAAGA
TACCTAAAGGATCAACAGCTCCTGGGGATTTGGGGTTGCTCTGGAAAACTCATTTGCACCACTGCTGTGC
CTTGGAATGCTAGTTGGAGTAATAAATCTCTGGAACAGATTTGGAATCACACGACCTGGATGGAGTGGGA
CAGAGAAATTAACAATTACACAAGCTTAATACACTCCTTAATTGAAGAATCGCAAAACCAGCAAGAAAAG
AATGAACAAGAATTATTGGAATTAGATAAATGGGCAAGTTTGTGGAATTGGTTTAACATAACAAATTGGC
TGTGGTATATAAAATTATTCATAATGATAGTAGGAGGCTTGGTAGGTTTAAGAATAGTTTTTGCTGTACT
TTCTATAGTGAATAGAGTTAGGCAGGGATATTCACCATTATCGTTTCAGACCCACCTCCCAACCCCGAGG
GGACCCGACAGGCCCGAAGGAATAGAAGAAGAAGGTGGAGAGAGAGACAGAGACAGATCCATTCGATTAG
TGAACGGATCGGCACTGCGTGCGCCAATTCTGCAGACAAATGGCAGTATTCATCCACAATTTTAAAAGAA
AAGGGGGGATTGGGGGGTACAGTGCAGGGGAAAGAATAGTAGACATAATAGCAACAGACATACAAACTAA
AGAATTACAAAAACAAATTACAAAAATTCAAAATTTTCGGGTTTATTACAGGGACAGCAGAGATCCAGTT
TGGTTAATTAACCCGTGTCGGCTCCAGATCTGGCCTCCGCGCCGGGTTTTGGCGCCTCCCGCGGGCGCCC
CCCTCCTCACGGCGAGCGCTGCCACGTCAGACGAAGGGCGCAGCGAGCGTCCTGATCCTTCCGCCCGGAC
GCTCAGGACAGCGGCCCGCTGCTCATAAGACTCGGCCTTAGAACCCCAGTATCAGCAGAAGGACATTTTA
GGACGGGACTTGGGTGACTCTAGGGCACTGGTTTTCTTTCCAGAGAGCGGAACAGGCGAGGAAAAGTAGT
CCCTTCTCGGCGATTCTGCGGAGGGATCTCCGTGGGGCGGTGAACGCCGATGATTATATAAGGACGCGCC
GGGTGTGGCACAGCTAGTTCCGTCGCAGCCGGGATTTGGGTCGCGGTTCTTGTTTGTGGATCGCTGTGAT
CGTCACTTGGTGAGTAGCGGGCTGCTGGGCTGGCCGGGGCTTTCGTGGCCGCCGGGCCGCTCGGTGGGAC
GGAAGCGTGTGGAGAGACCGCCAAGGGCTGTAGTCTGGGTCCGCGAGCAAGGTTGCCCTGAACTGGGGGT
TGGGGGGAGCGCAGCAAAATGGCGGCTGTTCCCGAGTCTTGAATGGAAGACGCTTGTGAGGCGGGCTGTG
AGGTCGTTGAAACAAGGTGGGGGGCATGGTGGGCGGCAAGAACCCAAGGTCTTGAGGCCTTCGCTAATGC
GGGAAAGCTCTTATTCGGGTGAGATGGGCTGGGGCACCATCTGGGGACCCTGACGTGAAGTTTGTCACTG
ACTGGAGAACTCGGTTTGTCGTCTGTTGCGGGGGCGGCAGTTATGGCGGTGCCGTTGGGCAGTGCACCCG
TACCTTTGGGAGCGCGCGCCCTCGTCGTGTCGTGACGTCACCCGTTCTGTTGGCTTATAATGCAGGGTGG
GGCCACCTGCCGGTAGGTGTGCGGTAGGCTTTTCTCCGTCGCAGGACGCAGGGTTCGGGCCTAGGGTAGG
CTCTCCTGAATCGACAGGCGCCGGACCTCTGGTGAGGGGAGGGATAAGTGAGGCGTCAGTTTCTTTGGTC
GGTTTTATGTACCTATCTTCTTAAGTAGCTGAAGCTCCGGTTTTGAACTATGCGCTCGGGGTTGGCGAGT
GTGTTTTGTGAAGTTTTTTAGGCACCTTTTGAAATGTAATCATTTGGGTCAATATGTAATTTTCAGTGTT
AGACTAGTAAATTGTCCGCTAAATTCTGGCCGTTTTTGGCTTTTTTGTTAGACGAAGCTTGGGCTGCAGG
TCGACTCTAGAATTCGGCACGAGCGGAGCTGCGGGGCCGGGCCGGGCCGGGGCGGACCCCGGGATCCCGG
ACGCGGCCGCCCGGGCCCGCGGGCGGGGGGATTGGCAGGGGACCCGCGTGGGCACAGCCACCATGGAGTT
CCGGCAGGAGGAGTTTCGGAAGCTGGCGGGGCGCGCCCTGGGGAGGCTGCACCGGTTACTGGAGAAGCGG
CAGGAAGGCGCGGAGACATTGGAGCTGAGCGCCGACGGGCGCCCAGTGACCACACACACGCGGGACCCGC
CGGTGGTGGACTGCACTTGCTTTGGCCTCCCTCGCCGCTACATCATCGCGATCATGAGCGGTCTGGGTTT
CTGCATCAGCTTTGGCATCCGCTGCAACCTGGGCGTGGCCATCGTATCCATGGTCAACAACAGTACAACC
CACCGTGGGGGCCACGTGGTGTCCGGTAGCACTAGCGGCGGAAGCGGCGGGACAGGTGGAAGTAAAGGAG
AAGAACTTTTCACTGGAGTTGTCCCAATTCTTGTTGAATTAGATGGTGATGTTAATGGGCACAAATTTTC
TGTCAGTGGAGAGGGTGAAGGTGATGCAACATACGGAAAACTTACCCTTAAATTTATTTGCACTACTGGA
AAACTACCTGTTCCTTGGCCAACACTTGTCACTACTTTAACTTATGGTGTTCAATGCTTTTCAAGATACC
CAGATCATATGAAACGGCATGACTTTTTCAAGAGTGCCATGCCCGAAGGTTATGTACAGGAAAGAACTAT
ATTTTTCAAAGATGACGGGAACTACAAGACACGTGCTGAAGTCAAGTTTGAAGGTGATACCCTTGTTAAT
AGAATCGAGTTAAAAGGTATTGATTTTAAAGAAGATGGAAACATTCTTGGACACAAATTGGAATACAACT
ATAACGATCACCAGGTGTACATCATGGCAGACAAACAAAAGAATGGAATCAAAGCTAACTTCAAAATTAG
ACACAACATTGAAGATGGAGGCGTTCAACTAGCAGACCATTATCAACAAAATACTCCAATTGGCGATGGG
CCCGTCCTTTTACCAGACAACCATTACCTGTTTACAACTTCTACTCTTTCGAAAGATCCCAACGAAAAGA
GAGACCACATGGTCCTTCTTGAGTTTGTAACAGCTGCTGGGATTACACATGGCATGGATGAACTATACAA
AAGCGGAGGCACAGGTGGCAGCGGCGGAACCGGAGGCTCCGGTGGCACCGGAGTGCAGAAAGCCCAGTTC
AACTGGGATCCAGAGACTGTCGGCCTCATACATGGCTCCTTTTTCTGGGGGTACATTGTCACTCAGATTC
CTGGAGGATTTATCTGCCAAAAATTCGCAGCCAACAGGGTCTTTGGCTTTGCCATTGTGGCTACCTCCAC
CCTAAATATGTTGATCCCTTCAGCAGCCCGTGTTCACTATGGCTGTGTCATCTTCGTGAGGATCCTTCAG
GGATTGGTGGAGGGGGTCACATACCCTGCTTGCCATGGCATCTGGAGCAAATGGGCCCCTCCCTTAGAAC
GGAGTCGGCTGGCGACGACAGCCTTTTGCGGTTCCTATGCCGGGGCAGTGGTTGCCATGCCTCTGGCTGG
GGTCCTGGTACAGTATTCAGGATGGAGTTCTGTCTTCTATGTCTATGGCAGCTTCGGGATCTTTTGGTAC
CTGTTCTGGTTGCTTGTCTCCTACGAGTCACCTGCACTACACCCCAGCATCTCCGAGGAGGAGCGCAAAT
ACATTGAGGATGCCATCGGAGAAAGCGCCAAGCTCATGAACCCTGTTACGAAGTTTAACACACCCTGGAG
GCGCTTCTTTACCTCCATGCCGGTCTATGCCATCATTGTCGCCAACTTTTGCCGCAGCTGGACTTTCTAC
CTGCTCCTCATCTCCCAGCCCGCCTACTTTGAAGAAGTGTTCGGCTTTGAGATCAGCAAGGTGGGACTGG
TGTCGGCACTGCCTCACCTTGTCATGACTATCATCGTACCCATCGGAGGCCAGATCGCCGACTTCCTGCG
CAGTCGTCATATAATGTCCACGACCAATGTGCGAAAGCTGATGAACTGCGGGGGTTTCGGGATGGAAGCT
ACGCTGCTGCTGGTGGTCGGATACTCACACTCCAAGGGCGTGGCCATCTCCTTCCTGGTCCTGGCTGTGG
GCTTCAGTGGCTTTGCTATCTCTGGGTTTAACGTGAACCACTTGGACATCGCCCCTCGATATGCCAGCAT
CTTGATGGGCATTTCCAATGGCGTGGGCACACTGTCTGGGATGGTGTGCCCCATCATCGTGGGTGCAATG
ACCAAGCACAAGACGCGGGAGGAGTGGCAGTACGTGTTCCTCATAGCCTCCCTGGTGCACTATGGAGGTG
TCATCTTCTATGGGGTCTTTGCTTCGGGAGAGAAACAGCCGTGGGCAGAGCCGGAGGAGATGAGCGAGGA
GAAGTGTGGCTTTGTTGGCCACGACCAGCTGGCTGGCAGTGACGAAAGTGAAATGGAAGACGAGGTTGAG
CCCCCGGGGGCACCCCCCGCACCTCCGCCTTCCTACGGGGCCACACACAGCACAGTTCAGCCTCCAAGGC
CCCCACCCCCTGTCCGGGACTACTGACCACGTGCCTCCCACTGGTGGGCAGTTTCCAGGACCTCCACTCG
ATACACCTCTAGCCTAAACGGCAGTGTCGAGGAACCCCACTCCTCTCCTGCCTCAGGCTTAAGATGCAAG
TCTTCCCTTGTGCCCAGTGCTGTCCGACCAGCCCTCTCTCCTTCTCAACTGCCTCTTGCAGGGGTGAAGC
TGCACACTAGCAGTTTCAAGCTCGTGCCGAATTCGATATCAAGCTTATCGATAATCAACCTCTGGATTAC
AAAATTTGTGAAAGATTGACTGGTATTCTTAACTATGTTGCTCCTTTTACGCTATGTGGATACGCTGCTT
TAATGCCTTTGTATCATGCTATTGCTTCCCGTATGGCTTTCATTTTCTCCTCCTTGTATAAATCCTGGTT
GCTGTCTCTTTATGAGGAGTTGTGGCCCGTTGTCAGGCAACGTGGCGTGGTGTGCACTGTGTTTGCTGAC
GCAACCCCCACTGGTTGGGGCATTGCCACCACCTGTCAGCTCCTTTCCGGGACTTTCGCTTTCCCCCTCC
CTATTGCCACGGCGGAACTCATCGCCGCCTGCCTTGCCCGCTGCTGGACAGGGGCTCGGCTGTTGGGCAC
TGACAATTCCGTGGTGTTGTCGGGGAAATCATCGTCCTTTCCTTGGCTGCTCGCCTGTGTTGCCACCTGG
ATTCTGCGCGGGACGTCCTTCTGCTACGTCCCTTCGGCCCTCAATCCAGCGGACCTTCCTTCCCGCGGCC
TGCTGCCGGCTCTGCGGCCTCTTCCGCGTCTTCGCCTTCGCCCTCAGACGAGTCGGATCTCCCTTTGGGC
CGCCTCCCCGCATCGATACCGTCGACCTCGAGACCTAGAAAAACATGGAGCAATCACAAGTAGCAATACA
GCAGCTACCAATGCTGATTGTGCCTGGCTAGAAGCACAAGAGGAGGAGGAGGTGGGTTTTCCAGTCACAC
CTCAGGTACCTTTAAGACCAATGACTTACAAGGCAGCTGTAGATCTTAGCCACTTTTTAAAAGAAAAGGG
GGGACTGGAAGGGCTAATTCACTCCCAACGAAGACAAGATATCCTTGATCTGTGGATCTACCACACACAA
GGCTACTTCCCTGATTGGCAGAACTACACACCAGGGCCAGGGATCAGATATCCACTGACCTTTGGATGGT
GCTACAAGCTAGTACCAGTTGAGCAAGAGAAGGTAGAAGAAGCCAATGAAGGAGAGAACACCCGCTTGTT
ACACCCTGTGAGCCTGCATGGGATGGATGACCCGGAGAGAGAAGTATTAGAGTGGAGGTTTGACAGCCGC
CTAGCATTTCATCACATGGCCCGAGAGCTGCATCCGGACTGTACTGGGTCTCTCTGGTTAGACCAGATCT
GAGCCTGGGAGCTCTCTGGCTAACTAGGGAACCCACTGCTTAAGCCTCAATAAAGCTTGCCTTGAGTGCT
TCAAGTAGTGTGTGCCCGTCTGTTGTGTGACTCTGGTAACTAGAGATCCCTCAGACCCTTTTAGTCAGTG
TGGAAAATCTCTAGCAGGGCCCGTTTAAACCCGCTGATCAGCCTCGACTGTGCCTTCTAGTTGCCAGCCA
TCTGTTGTTTGCCCCTCCCCCGTGCCTTCCTTGACCCTGGAAGGTGCCACTCCCACTGTCCTTTCCTAAT
AAAATGAGGAAATTGCATCGCATTGTCTGAGTAGGTGTCATTCTATTCTGGGGGGTGGGGTGGGGCAGGA
CAGCAAGGGGGAGGATTGGGAAGACAATAGCAGGCATGCTGGGGATGCGGTGGGCTCTATGGCTTCTGAG
GCGGAAAGAACCAGCTGGGGCTCTAGGGGGTATCCCC
[124 nt withheld, positions 8298-8421]
C
[91 nt withheld, positions 8423-8513]
A
[49 nt withheld, positions 8515-8563]
CCTTTGACGTTGGAGTCCACGTTCTTT
[37 nt withheld, positions 8591-8627]
ACCCTATCTCGGTCTATTCTTTTGATTTATAAGGGATTTTGCCGATTTCGGCCTATTGGTTAAAAAATGA
GCTGATTTAACAAAAATTTAACGCGAATTAATTCTGTGGAATGTGTGTCAGTTAGGGTGTGGAAAGTCCC
CAGGCTCCCCAGCAGGCAGAAGTATGCAAAGCATGCATCTCAATTAGTCAGCAACCAGGTGTGGAAAGTC
CCCAGGCTCCCCAGCAGGCAGAAGTATGCAAAGCATGCATCTCAATTAGTCAGCAACCATAGTCCCGCCC
CTAACTCCGCCCATCCCGCCCCTAACTCCGCCCAGTTCCGCCCATTCTCCGCCCCATGGCTGACTAATTT
TTTTTATTTATGCAGAGGCCGAGGCCGCCTCTGCCTCTGAGCTATTCCAGAAGTAGTGAGGAGGCTTTTT
TGGAGGCCTAGGCTTTTGCAAAAAGCTCCCGGGAGCTTGTATATCCATTTTCGGATCTGATCAGCACGTG
TTGACAATTAATCATCGGCATAGTATATCGGCATAGTATAATACGACAAGGTGAGGAACTAAACCATGGC
CAAGTTGACCAGTGCCGTTCCGGTGCTCACCGCGCGCGACGTCGCCGGAGCGGTCGAGTTCTGGACCGAC
CGGCTCGGGTTCTCCCGGGACTTCGTGGAGGACGACTTCGCCGGTGTGGTCCGGGACGACGTGACCCTGT
TCATCAGCGCGGTCCAGGACCAGGTGGTGCCGGACAACACCCTGGCCTGGGTGTGGGTGCGCGGCCTGGA
CGAGCTGTACGCCGAGTGGTCGGAGGTCGTGTCCACGAACTTCCGGGACGCCTCCGGGCCGGCCATGACC
GAGATCGGCGAGCAGCCGTGGGGGCGGGAGTTCGCCCTGCGCGACCCGGCCGGCAACTGCGTGCACTTCG
TGGCCGAGGAGCAGGACTGACACGTGCTACGAGATTTCGATTCCACCGCCGCCTTCTATGAAAGGTTGGG
CTTCGGAATCGTTTTCCGGGACGCCGGCTGGATGATCCTCCAGCGCGGGGATCTCATGCTGGAGTTCTTC
GCCCACCCCAACTTGTTTATTGCAGCTTATAATGGTTACAAATAAAGCAATAGCATCACAAATTTCACAA
ATAAAGCATTTTTTTCACTGCATTCTAGTTGTGGTTTGTCCAAACTCATCAATGTATCTTATCATGTCTG
TATACCGTCGACCTCTAGCTAGAGCTTGGCGTAATCATGGTCATAGCTGTTTCCTGTGTGAAATTGTTAT
CCGCTCACAATTCCACACAACATACGAGCCGGAAGCATAAAGTGTAAAGCCTGGGGTGCCTAATGAGTGA
GCTAACTCACATTAATTGCGTTGCGCTCACTGCCCGCTTTCCAGTCGGGAAACCTGTCGTGCCAGCTGCA
TTAATGAATCGGCCAACGCGCGGGGAGAGGCGGTTTGCGTATTGGGCGCTCTTCCGCTTCCTCGCTCACT
GACTCGCTGCGCTCGGTCGTTCGGCTGCGGCGAGCGGTATCAGCTCACTCAAAGGCGGTAATACGGTTAT
CCACAGAATCAGGGGATAACGCAGGAAAGAACATGTGAGCAAAAGGCCAGCAAAAGGCCAGGAACCGTAA
AAAGGCCGCGTTGCTGGCGTTTTTCCATAGGCTCCGCCCCCCTGACGAGCATCACAAAAATCGACGCTCA
AGTCAGAGGTGGCGAAACCCGACAGGACTATAAAGATACCAGGCGTTTCCCCCTGGAAGCTCCCTCGTGC
GCTCTCCTGTTCCGACCCTGCCGCTTACCGGATACCTGTCCGCCTTTCTCCCTTCGGGAAGCGTGGCGCT
TTCTCATAGCTCACGCTGTAGGTATCTCAGTTCGGTGTAGGTCGTTCGCTCCAAGCTGGGCTGTGTGCAC
GAACCCCCCGTTCAGCCCGACCGCTGCGCCTTATCCGGTAACTATCGTCTTGAGTCCAACCCGGTAAGAC
ACGACTTATCGCCACTGGCAGCAGCCACTGGTAACAGGATTAGCAGAGCGAGGTATGTAGGCGGTGCTAC
AGAGTTCTTGAAGTGGTGGCCTAACTACGGCTACACTAGAAGAACAGTATTTGGTATCTGCGCTCTGCTG
AAGCCAGTTACCTTCGGAAAAAGAGTTGGTAGCTCTTGATCCGGCAAACAAACCACCGCTGGTAGCGGTG
GTTTTTTTGTTTGCAAGCAGCAGATTACGCGCAGAAAAAAAGGATCTCAAGAAGATCCTTTGATCTTTTC
TACGGGGTCTGACGCTCAGTGGAACGAAAACTCACGTTAAGGGATTTTGGTCATGAGATTATCAAAAAGG
ATCTTCACCTAGATCCTTTTAAATTAAAAATGAAGTTTTAAATCAATCTAAAGTATATATGAGTAAACTT
GGTCTGACAGTTACCAATGCTTAATCAGTGAGGCACCTATCTCAGCGATCTGTCTATTTCGTTCATCCAT
AGTTGCCTGACTCCCCGTCGTGTAGATAACTACGATACGGGAGGGCTTACCATCTGGCCCCAGTGCTGCA
ATGATACCGCGAGACCCACGCTCACCGGCTCCAGATTTATCAGCAATAAACCAGCCAGCCGGAAGGGCCG
AGCGCAGAAGTGGTCCTGCAACTTTATCCGCCTCCATCCAGTCTATTAATTGTTGCCGGGAAGCTAGAGT
AAGTAGTTCGCCAGTTAATAGTTTGCGCAACGTTGTTGCCATTGCTACAGGCATCGTGGTGTCACGCTCG
TCGTTTGGTATGGCTTCATTCAGCTCCGGTTCCCAACGATCAAGGCGAGTTACATGATCCCCCATGTTGT
GCAAAAAAGCGGTTAGCTCCTTCGGTCCTCCGATCGTTGTCAGAAGTAAGTTGGCCGCAGTGTTATCACT
CATGGTTATGGCAGCACTGCATAATTCTCTTACTGTCATGCCATCCGTAAGATGCTTTTCTGTGACTGGT
GAGTACTCAACCAAGTCATTCTGAGAATAGTGTATGCGGCGACCGAGTTGCTCTTGCCCGGCGTCAATAC
GGGATAATACCGCGCCACATAGCAGAACTTTAAAAGTGCTCATCATTGGAAAACGTTCTTCGGGGCGAAA
ACTCTCAAGGATCTTACCGCTGTTGAGATCCAGTTCGATGTAACCCACTCGTGCACCCAACTGATCTTCA
GCATCTTTTACTTTCACCAGCGTTTCTGGGTGAGCAAAAACAGGAAGGCAAAATGCCGCAAAAAAGGGAA
TAAGGGCGACACGGAAATGTTGAATACTCATACTCTTCCTTTTTCAATATTATTGAAGCATTTATCAGGG
TTATTGTCTCATGAGCGGATACATATTTGAATGTATTTAGAAAAATAAACAAATAGGGGTTCCGCGCACA
TTTCCCCGAAAAGTGCCACCTGAC
Features (pLannotate 1.2.2; 32 found; start..end, strand, type, name):
     31..83      -  misc_feature   bom (fragment): basis of mobility region from pBR322
    238..617     +  enhancer       CMV enhancer: human cytomegalovirus immediate early enhancer
    618..817     +  promoter       CMV promoter: human cytomegalovirus (CMV) immediate early promoter
    835..1015    +  LTR            5' LTR (truncated): truncated 5' long terminal repeat (LTR) from HIV-1
   1062..1187    +  misc_feature   HIV-1 Ψ: packaging signal of human immunodeficiency virus type 1
   1171..1534    +  CDS            HIV-1 gag (fragment): gag protein from human immunodeficiency virus 1; gag
   1680..1913    +  misc_feature   RRE: The Rev response element (RRE) of HIV-1 allows for Rev-dependent mRNA export from the nucleus to the cytoplasm.
   2290..2390    +  CDS            Rev (fragment): human immunodeficiency virus 1 (HIV-1) Rev protein; rev; enhances nuclear export of unspliced and incompletely spliced viral mRNAs
   2440..2557    +  misc_feature   cPPT/CTS: central polypurine tract and central termination sequence of HIV-1
   2622..3833    +  promoter       UbC promoter: human ubiquitin C promoter
   3844..3861    -  misc_feature   MCS (fragment): pUC18/19 multiple cloning site
   4331..5041    +  CDS            superecliptic pHluorin: pH-sensitive mutant of green fluorescent protein (Ng et al., 2002) excited strongly by blue light at neutral pH but minimally fluorescent at acidic pH
   5093..6298    +  CDS            eat-4 (fragment): EAT4_CAEEL - Experimental evidence at transcript level: Swiss-Prot protein existence level 2. Required for glutamatergic synaptic transmission (PubMed:10818169, PubMed:14762140, PubMed:14981253, PubMed:15371514, PubMed:9526004, PubMed:9870947). In AWB and AWC sensory neurons, required for the detection of preferred food sources, probably via glutamatergic neurotransmission from sensory neurons (PubMed:25009271). Negatively regulates the turning step of male mating behavior (PubMed:17611271). From Caenorhabditis elegans.
   6679..6703    +  misc_feature   MCS (fragment): pBluescript multiple cloning site
   6703..7291    +  misc_feature   WPRE: woodchuck hepatitis virus posttranscriptional regulatory element
   7228..7809    +  CDS            nef (fragment): NEF_HV1H2 - Experimental evidence at protein level: Swiss-Prot protein existence level 1. Extracellular Nef protein targets CD4(+) T-lymphocytes for apoptosis by interacting with CXCR4 surface receptors. From Human immunodeficiency virus type 1 group M subtype B (isolate HXB2) (HIV-1).
   7816..7996    +  LTR            5' LTR (truncated): truncated 5' long terminal repeat (LTR) from HIV-1
   8028..8252    +  polyA_signal   bGH poly(A) signal: bovine growth hormone polyadenylation signal
   8256..8277    +  promoter       SV40 promoter (fragment): SV40 enhancer and early promoter
   8298..8726    +  rep_origin     f1 ori (sequence partly withheld): f1 bacteriophage origin of replication; arrow indicates direction of (+) strand synthesis
   8740..9069    +  promoter       SV40 promoter: SV40 enhancer and early promoter
   9117..9164    +  promoter       EM7 promoter: synthetic bacterial promoter&nbsp
   9183..9557    +  CDS            BleoR: antibiotic-binding protein; Sh ble from Streptoalloteichus hindustanus; confers resistance to bleomycin, phleomycin, and Zeocin™
   9567..9692    +  CDS            ble (fragment): BLE_KLEPN - Experimental evidence at protein level: Swiss-Prot protein existence level 1. Binding protein with a strong affinity to the bleomycin family of antibiotics. Binds to CL990; an antimitotic-antibiotic compound. From Klebsiella pneumoniae.
   9687..9808    +  polyA_signal   SV40 poly(A) signal: SV40 polyadenylation signal
   9879..9901    -  protein_bind   lac operator (fragment): The lac repressor binds to the lac operator to inhibit transcription in E. coli. This inhibition can be relieved by adding lactose or isopropyl-β-D-thiogalactopyranoside (IPTG). lac repressor encoded by lacI
   9905..9935    -  promoter       lac promoter: promoter for the E. coli lac operon
   9950..9971    -  protein_bind   CAP binding site: CAP binding activates transcription in the presence of cAMP. E. coli catabolite activator protein
   9984..10076   -  CDS            lacI (fragment): lac repressor; lacI; The lac repressor binds to the lac operator to inhibit transcription in E. coli. This inhibition can be relieved by adding lactose or isopropyl-β-D-thiogalactopyranoside (IPTG).
  10259..10847   -  rep_origin     ori: high-copy-number ColE1/pMB1/pBR322/pUC origin of replication
  11018..11878   -  CDS            AmpR: β-lactamase; bla; confers resistance to ampicillin, carbenicillin, and related antibiotics
  11879..11983   -  promoter       AmpR promoter: bla
