[The description below was written by a language model from this plasmid's Addgene catalogue record and pLannotate feature annotations shown in this document.]
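Description:
FUGW-VGLUT1-pHluorin is a third-generation-style HIV-1-based lentiviral transfer plasmid (backbone recorded as pJHUMCS) for expressing a pH-sensitive fluorescent fusion of the rat vesicular glutamate transporter VGLUT1 (Slc17a7). It is maintained in E. coli through a ColE1/pUC-type origin with ampicillin selection (AmpR under its own promoter), although the catalogue lists it as low copy. An f1 origin is also present, along with an SV40/EM7-driven BleoR cassette outside the viral region that could confer Zeocin resistance.

The viral genome is transcribed from a CMV enhancer/promoter fused to a truncated 5' LTR, followed by the Ψ packaging signal with a gag fragment, the RRE for Rev-dependent nuclear export, and the cPPT/CTS. The 3' end carries a truncated LTR followed by a bGH polyadenylation signal. Between these elements, the human ubiquitin C promoter drives the payload, and a WPRE downstream enhances transcript expression.

The catalogue describes pHluorin as a C-terminal tag. The feature table, however, places the superecliptic pHluorin coding sequence upstream of a large transporter-homologous segment, which was annotated by similarity to the C. elegans homologue eat-4. About 470 unannotated nucleotides lie between the promoter and pHluorin. This layout suggests the fluorophore may sit within the transporter sequence rather than at its end, but the record does not settle the point.

Superecliptic pHluorin is dim at acidic pH and bright at neutral pH. A vesicle-targeted fusion of this kind is therefore typically used to report synaptic vesicle exocytosis, endocytosis and reacidification in transduced neurons. The record itself states only lentiviral expression as the purpose.
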