Addgene plasmid #207470: FUGW-VGLUT1-pHluorin
Purpose: Lentiviral expression of VGLUT1-pHluorin
Depositing lab: Robert Edwards. Depositing organization: University of California, San Francisco (UCSF).
Backbone
  Vector backbone: pJHUMCS
  Vector type: Lentiviral
Growth in bacteria
  Bacterial resistance: Ampicillin, 100 μg/mL
  Growth temperature: 30°C
  Growth strain: NEB Stable
  Copy number: Low Copy
Gene/Insert
  Gene/Insert name: VGLUT1
  Species: R. norvegicus (rat)
  Entrez Gene: Slc17a7 (a.k.a. BNPI, Vglut1)
  Tag / fusion protein: pHluorin (C terminal on insert)
  Cloning method: Restriction Enzyme; 5′ cloning site unknown (unknown if destroyed)
Terms and licenses: Academic/Nonprofit Terms; Industry Terms: Not Available to Industry
How to cite: FUGW-VGLUT1-pHluorin was a gift from Robert Edwards (Addgene plasmid # 207470 ; http://n2t.net/addgene:207470 ; RRID:Addgene_207470)
